Addgene plasmid #231633: mproSAAS (27 kDa)
Purpose: Mammalian expression of the full-length mouse chaperone protein proSAAS.
Depositing lab: Iris Lindberg. Depositing organization: University of Maryland, Baltimore. Publication: Functional characterization of ProSAAS: similarities and differences with 7B2. Fortenberry Y, Hwang JR, Apletalina EV, Lindberg I. J Biol Chem. 2002 Feb 15;277(7):5175-86. doi: 10.1074/jbc.M104531200. Epub 2001 Nov 21. PubMed 11719503.
Backbone
  Vector backbone: pCDNA3.1
  Vector type: Mammalian Expression
  Selectable markers: Hygromycin
Growth in bacteria
  Bacterial resistance: Ampicillin, 100 μg/mL
  Growth temperature: 37°C
  Growth strain: DH5alpha
  Copy number: High Copy
Gene/Insert
  Gene/Insert name: Pcsk1N
  Species: M. musculus (mouse)
  Entrez Gene: Pcsk1n (a.k.a. KEP, PEN, PEN19, PEN20, Pan3, SAAS, SAASCT, bLEN, lLEN, proSAAS)
  Cloning method: Restriction Enzyme; 5′ cloning site Unknown (unknown if destroyed); 3′ cloning site Unknown (unknown if destroyed)
Terms and licenses: Academic/Nonprofit Terms; Industry Terms: Not Available to Industry
How to cite: mproSAAS (27 kDa) was a gift from Iris Lindberg (Addgene plasmid # 231633 ; http://n2t.net/addgene:231633 ; RRID:Addgene_231633)
