[The description below was written by a language model from this plasmid's Addgene catalogue record and pLannotate feature annotations shown in this document.]
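Description:
mproSAAS (27 kDa) is a mammalian expression plasmid built on a pcDNA3.1 backbone carrying hygromycin selection, designed to produce the full-length mouse neuroendocrine chaperone protein proSAAS, encoded by Pcsk1n. The sequenced construct is about 6.4 kb. In bacteria it is maintained at high copy through a ColE1/pUC-type origin and selected with ampicillin via the β-lactamase gene and its native promoter. An f1 origin is also present, which in principle permits single-stranded DNA production.

The Pcsk1n coding sequence sits downstream of the human cytomegalovirus immediate-early enhancer and promoter and is followed by the bovine growth hormone polyadenylation signal, giving strong constitutive expression in transfected mammalian cells. A T7 promoter between the CMV promoter and the insert allows in vitro transcription or serves as a sequencing primer site. No epitope tag or reporter is annotated, so the protein appears to be expressed in untagged form. The restriction sites used for cloning are not recorded. A separate cassette, in which the SV40 early promoter drives the hygromycin phosphotransferase gene and terminates at an SV40 poly(A) signal, supports selection of stable cell lines. The short annotated fragments (HIV-1 LTR, ble, lacI, bom, and lac promoter/operator elements) are most likely backbone remnants or partial annotation matches rather than functional parts.

ProSAAS is annotated as a proposed endogenous inhibitor of the prohormone convertase PCSK1 acting in the secretory pathway. The plasmid suits studies of proSAAS expression, its proteolytic processing, and its effects on convertase activity in cultured cells.
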