Features (pLannotate 1.2.2; 20 found; start..end, strand, type, name):
     28..80      -  misc_feature   bom (fragment): basis of mobility region from pBR322
    235..614     +  enhancer       CMV enhancer: human cytomegalovirus immediate early enhancer
    615..818     +  promoter       CMV promoter: human cytomegalovirus (CMV) immediate early promoter
    814..847     +  LTR            5' LTR (truncated) (fragment): truncated 5' long terminal repeat (LTR) from HIV-1
    863..881     +  promoter       T7 promoter: promoter for bacteriophage T7 RNA polymerase
    981..1754    +  CDS            Pcsk1n: PCS1N_MOUSE - Experimental evidence at protein level: Swiss-Prot protein existence level 1. May function in the control of the neuroendocrine secretory pathway. Proposed be a specific endogenous inhibitor of PCSK1. ProSAAS and Big PEN-LEN, both containing the C-terminal inhibitory domain, but not the processed peptides reduce PCSK1 activity in the endoplasmic reticulum and Golgi. It reduces the activity of the 87 kDa form but not the autocatalytically derived 66 kDa form of PCSK1. Subsequent processing of proSAAS may eliminate the inhibition. Slows down convertase-mediated processing of proopi
   1827..2051    +  polyA_signal   bGH poly(A) signal: bovine growth hormone polyadenylation signal
   2055..2076    +  promoter       SV40 promoter (fragment): SV40 enhancer and early promoter
   2097..2525    +  rep_origin     f1 ori (sequence partly withheld): f1 bacteriophage origin of replication; arrow indicates direction of (+) strand synthesis
   2539..2868    +  promoter       SV40 promoter: SV40 enhancer and early promoter
   2917..3942    +  CDS            HygR: aminoglycoside phosphotransferase from E. coli; aph(4)-Ia; confers resistance to hygromycin
   3952..4077    +  CDS            ble (fragment): BLE_KLEPN - Experimental evidence at protein level: Swiss-Prot protein existence level 1. Binding protein with a strong affinity to the bleomycin family of antibiotics. Binds to CL990; an antimitotic-antibiotic compound. From Klebsiella pneumoniae.
   4072..4193    +  polyA_signal   SV40 poly(A) signal: SV40 polyadenylation signal
   4266..4282    -  protein_bind   lac operator: The lac repressor binds to the lac operator to inhibit transcription in E. coli. This inhibition can be relieved by adding lactose or isopropyl-β-D-thiogalactopyranoside (IPTG). lac repressor encoded by lacI
   4290..4320    -  promoter       lac promoter: promoter for the E. coli lac operon
   4335..4356    -  protein_bind   CAP binding site: CAP binding activates transcription in the presence of cAMP. E. coli catabolite activator protein
   4369..4461    -  CDS            lacI (fragment): lac repressor; lacI; The lac repressor binds to the lac operator to inhibit transcription in E. coli. This inhibition can be relieved by adding lactose or isopropyl-β-D-thiogalactopyranoside (IPTG).
   4644..5232    -  rep_origin     ori: high-copy-number ColE1/pMB1/pBR322/pUC origin of replication
   5403..6263    -  CDS            AmpR: β-lactamase; bla; confers resistance to ampicillin, carbenicillin, and related antibiotics
   6264..6368    -  promoter       AmpR promoter: bla
>Addgene plasmid #231633 | mproSAAS (27 kDa) | addgene full sequence | sequence record 476307 | Addgene NGS Result
GACGGATCGGGAGATCTCCCGATCCCCTATGGTGCACTCTCAGTACAATCTGCTCTGATGCCGCATAGTT
AAGCCAGTATCTGCTCCCTGCTTGTGTGTTGGAGGTCGCTGAGTAGTGCGCGAGCAAAATTTAAGCTACA
ACAAGGCAAGGCTTGACCGACAATTGCATGAAGAATCTGCTTAGGGTTAGGCGTTTTGCGCTGCTTCGCG
ATGTACGGGCCAGATATACGCGTTGACATTGATTATTGACTAGTTATTAATAGTAATCAATTACGGGGTC
ATTAGTTCATAGCCCATATATGGAGTTCCGCGTTACATAACTTACGGTAAATGGCCCGCCTGGCTGACCG
CCCAACGACCCCCGCCCATTGACGTCAATAATGACGTATGTTCCCATAGTAACGCCAATAGGGACTTTCC
ATTGACGTCAATGGGTGGAGTATTTACGGTAAACTGCCCACTTGGCAGTACATCAAGTGTATCATATGCC
AAGTACGCCCCCTATTGACGTCAATGACGGTAAATGGCCCGCCTGGCATTATGCCCAGTACATGACCTTA
TGGGACTTTCCTACTTGGCAGTACATCTACGTATTAGTCATCGCTATTACCATGGTGATGCGGTTTTGGC
AGTACATCAATGGGCGTGGATAGCGGTTTGACTCACGGGGATTTCCAAGTCTCCACCCCATTGACGTCAA
TGGGAGTTTGTTTTGGCACCAAAATCAACGGGACTTTCCAAAATGTCGTAACAACTCCGCCCCATTGACG
CAAATGGGCGGTAGGCGTGTACGGTGGGAGGTCTATATAAGCAGAGCTCTCTGGCTAACTAGAGAACCCA
CTGCTTACTGGCTTATCGAAATTAATACGACTCACTATAGGGAGACCCAAGCTGGCTAGCGTTTAAACGG
GCCCTCTAGACTCGAGCGGCCGCCACTGTGCTGGATATCTGCAGAATTCAGCCCGGCTCGTTGGGGCAGC
ATGGCGGGGTCGCCGCTGCTCTGCGGGCCGCGGGCCGGGGGCGTCGGCATTTTGGTGCTGCTGCTCTTGG
GCCTTCTGAGGCTGCCCCCCACCCTGTCAGCGAGGCCCGTGAAGGAGCCCCGCAGTCTGAGCGCAGCATC
CGCGCCCTTGGTTGAGACGAGCACTCCCCTCCGCTTGCGTCGGGCCGTGCCCCGAGGAGAGGCGGCGGGT
GCGGTGCAGGAGCTGGCGCGGGCGCTGGCGCACCTGCAGGAGGCCGAGAGACAGGAACGCGCGCGTGCTG
AGGCGCAGGAGGCTGAGGATCAGCAGGCGCGTGTCCTGGCGCAGCTGCTGCGCGCCTGGGGCTCTCCGCG
TGCCTCGGACCCGCCCTTGGCCCCCGACGATGACCCGGACGCTCCAGCTGCACAGCTCGCCCGTGCTCTG
CTCCGAGCTCGCCTAGACCCGGCCGCCCTGGCAGCCCAACTTGTCCCCGCCCCTGCCGCTGCGCCGCGAC
CCCGGCCCCCAGTGTATGATGATGGCCCCACTGGCCCAGACGTCGAGGATGCCGGCGACGAGACTCCTGA
CGTGGACCCTGAGCTGCTGAGGTACTTGCTAGGGCGGATCCTCACCGGAAGTTCGGAGCCGGAGGCTGCT
CCTGCCCCGCGCCGCCTCCGCCGATCTGTGGACCAGGATTTGGGTCCCGAGGTGCCCCCTGAGAACGTAC
TGGGGGCTCTGCTACGCGTCAAACGCCTGGAGAACCCCTCGCCCCAGGCGCCGGCACGCCGCCTCCTGCC
TCCCTGAGCGCTGCTGCATCCTGCACGCCCTGGAACCCAGGAGCAAGCTTAAGTTTAAACCGCTGATCAG
CCTCGACTGTGCCTTCTAGTTGCCAGCCATCTGTTGTTTGCCCCTCCCCCGTGCCTTCCTTGACCCTGGA
AGGTGCCACTCCCACTGTCCTTTCCTAATAAAATGAGGAAATTGCATCGCATTGTCTGAGTAGGTGTCAT
TCTATTCTGGGGGGTGGGGTGGGGCAGGACAGCAAGGGGGAGGATTGGGAAGACAATAGCAGGCATGCTG
GGGATGCGGTGGGCTCTATGGCTTCTGAGGCGGAAAGAACCAGCTGGGGCTCTAGGGGGTATCCCC
[124 nt withheld, positions 2097-2220]
C
[91 nt withheld, positions 2222-2312]
A
[49 nt withheld, positions 2314-2362]
CCTTTGACGTTGGAGTCCACGTTCTTT
[37 nt withheld, positions 2390-2426]
ACCCTATCTCGGTCTATTCTTTTGATTTATAAGGGATTTTGCCGATTTCGGCCTATTGGTTAAAAAATGA
GCTGATTTAACAAAAATTTAACGCGAATTAATTCTGTGGAATGTGTGTCAGTTAGGGTGTGGAAAGTCCC
CAGGCTCCCCAGCAGGCAGAAGTATGCAAAGCATGCATCTCAATTAGTCAGCAACCAGGTGTGGAAAGTC
CCCAGGCTCCCCAGCAGGCAGAAGTATGCAAAGCATGCATCTCAATTAGTCAGCAACCATAGTCCCGCCC
CTAACTCCGCCCATCCCGCCCCTAACTCCGCCCAGTTCCGCCCATTCTCCGCCCCATGGCTGACTAATTT
TTTTTATTTATGCAGAGGCCGAGGCCGCCTCTGCCTCTGAGCTATTCCAGAAGTAGTGAGGAGGCTTTTT
TGGAGGCCTAGGCTTTTGCAAAAAGCTCCCGGGAGCTTGTATATCCATTTTCGGATCTGATCAGCACGTG
ATGAAAAAGCCTGAACTCACCGCGACGTCTGTCGAGAAGTTTCTGATCGAAAAGTTCGACAGCGTCTCCG
ACCTGATGCAGCTCTCGGAGGGCGAAGAATCTCGTGCTTTCAGCTTCGATGTAGGAGGGCGTGGATATGT
CCTGCGGGTAAATAGCTGCGCCGATGGTTTCTACAAAGATCGTTATGTTTATCGGCACTTTGCATCGGCC
GCGCTCCCGATTCCGGAAGTGCTTGACATTGGGGAATTCAGCGAGAGCCTGACCTATTGCATCTCCCGCC
GTGCACAGGGTGTCACGTTGCAAGACCTGCCTGAAACCGAACTGCCCGCTGTTCTGCAGCCGGTCGCGGA
GGCCATGGATGCGATCGCTGCGGCCGATCTTAGCCAGACGAGCGGGTTCGGCCCATTCGGACCGCAAGGA
ATCGGTCAATACACTACATGGCGTGATTTCATATGCGCGATTGCTGATCCCCATGTGTATCACTGGCAAA
CTGTGATGGACGACACCGTCAGTGCGTCCGTCGCGCAGGCTCTCGATGAGCTGATGCTTTGGGCCGAGGA
CTGCCCCGAAGTCCGGCACCTCGTGCACGCGGATTTCGGCTCCAACAATGTCCTGACGGACAATGGCCGC
ATAACAGCGGTCATTGACTGGAGCGAGGCGATGTTCGGGGATTCCCAATACGAGGTCGCCAACATCTTCT
TCTGGAGGCCGTGGTTGGCTTGTATGGAGCAGCAGACGCGCTACTTCGAGCGGAGGCATCCGGAGCTTGC
AGGATCGCCGCGGCTCCGGGCGTATATGCTCCGCATTGGTCTTGACCAACTCTATCAGAGCTTGGTTGAC
GGCAATTTCGATGATGCAGCTTGGGCGCAGGGTCGATGCGACGCAATCGTCCGATCCGGAGCCGGGACTG
TCGGGCGTACACAAATCGCCCGCAGAAGCGCGGCCGTCTGGACCGATGGCTGTGTAGAAGTACTCGCCGA
TAGTGGAAACCGACGCCCCAGCACTCGTCCGAGGGCAAAGGAATAGCACGTGCTACGAGATTTCGATTCC
ACCGCCGCCTTCTATGAAAGGTTGGGCTTCGGAATCGTTTTCCGGGACGCCGGCTGGATGATCCTCCAGC
GCGGGGATCTCATGCTGGAGTTCTTCGCCCACCCCAACTTGTTTATTGCAGCTTATAATGGTTACAAATA
AAGCAATAGCATCACAAATTTCACAAATAAAGCATTTTTTTCACTGCATTCTAGTTGTGGTTTGTCCAAA
CTCATCAATGTATCTTATCATGTCTGTATACCGTCGACCTCTAGCTAGAGCTTGGCGTAATCATGGTCAT
AGCTGTTTCCTGTGTGAAATTGTTATCCGCTCACAATTCCACACAACATACGAGCCGGAAGCATAAAGTG
TAAAGCCTGGGGTGCCTAATGAGTGAGCTAACTCACATTAATTGCGTTGCGCTCACTGCCCGCTTTCCAG
TCGGGAAACCTGTCGTGCCAGCTGCATTAATGAATCGGCCAACGCGCGGGGAGAGGCGGTTTGCGTATTG
GGCGCTCTTCCGCTTCCTCGCTCACTGACTCGCTGCGCTCGGTCGTTCGGCTGCGGCGAGCGGTATCAGC
TCACTCAAAGGCGGTAATACGGTTATCCACAGAATCAGGGGATAACGCAGGAAAGAACATGTGAGCAAAA
GGCCAGCAAAAGGCCAGGAACCGTAAAAAGGCCGCGTTGCTGGCGTTTTTCCATAGGCTCCGCCCCCCTG
ACGAGCATCACAAAAATCGACGCTCAAGTCAGAGGTGGCGAAACCCGACAGGACTATAAAGATACCAGGC
GTTTCCCCCTGGAAGCTCCCTCGTGCGCTCTCCTGTTCCGACCCTGCCGCTTACCGGATACCTGTCCGCC
TTTCTCCCTTCGGGAAGCGTGGCGCTTTCTCATAGCTCACGCTGTAGGTATCTCAGTTCGGTGTAGGTCG
TTCGCTCCAAGCTGGGCTGTGTGCACGAACCCCCCGTTCAGCCCGACCGCTGCGCCTTATCCGGTAACTA
TCGTCTTGAGTCCAACCCGGTAAGACACGACTTATCGCCACTGGCAGCAGCCACTGGTAACAGGATTAGC
AGAGCGAGGTATGTAGGCGGTGCTACAGAGTTCTTGAAGTGGTGGCCTAACTACGGCTACACTAGAAGAA
CAGTATTTGGTATCTGCGCTCTGCTGAAGCCAGTTACCTTCGGAAAAAGAGTTGGTAGCTCTTGATCCGG
CAAACAAACCACCGCTGGTAGCGGTGGTTTTTTTGTTTGCAAGCAGCAGATTACGCGCAGAAAAAAAGGA
TCTCAAGAAGATCCTTTGATCTTTTCTACGGGGTCTGACGCTCAGTGGAACGAAAACTCACGTTAAGGGA
TTTTGGTCATGAGATTATCAAAAAGGATCTTCACCTAGATCCTTTTAAATTAAAAATGAAGTTTTAAATC
AATCTAAAGTATATATGAGTAAACTTGGTCTGACAGTTACCAATGCTTAATCAGTGAGGCACCTATCTCA
GCGATCTGTCTATTTCGTTCATCCATAGTTGCCTGACTCCCCGTCGTGTAGATAACTACGATACGGGAGG
GCTTACCATCTGGCCCCAGTGCTGCAATGATACCGCGAGACCCACGCTCACCGGCTCCAGATTTATCAGC
AATAAACCAGCCAGCCGGAAGGGCCGAGCGCAGAAGTGGTCCTGCAACTTTATCCGCCTCCATCCAGTCT
ATTAATTGTTGCCGGGAAGCTAGAGTAAGTAGTTCGCCAGTTAATAGTTTGCGCAACGTTGTTGCCATTG
CTACAGGCATCGTGGTGTCACGCTCGTCGTTTGGTATGGCTTCATTCAGCTCCGGTTCCCAACGATCAAG
GCGAGTTACATGATCCCCCATGTTGTGCAAAAAAGCGGTTAGCTCCTTCGGTCCTCCGATCGTTGTCAGA
AGTAAGTTGGCCGCAGTGTTATCACTCATGGTTATGGCAGCACTGCATAATTCTCTTACTGTCATGCCAT
CCGTAAGATGCTTTTCTGTGACTGGTGAGTACTCAACCAAGTCATTCTGAGAATAGTGTATGCGGCGACC
GAGTTGCTCTTGCCCGGCGTCAATACGGGATAATACCGCGCCACATAGCAGAACTTTAAAAGTGCTCATC
ATTGGAAAACGTTCTTCGGGGCGAAAACTCTCAAGGATCTTACCGCTGTTGAGATCCAGTTCGATGTAAC
CCACTCGTGCACCCAACTGATCTTCAGCATCTTTTACTTTCACCAGCGTTTCTGGGTGAGCAAAAACAGG
AAGGCAAAATGCCGCAAAAAAGGGAATAAGGGCGACACGGAAATGTTGAATACTCATACTCTTCCTTTTT
CAATATTATTGAAGCATTTATCAGGGTTATTGTCTCATGAGCGGATACATATTTGAATGTATTTAGAAAA
ATAAACAAATAGGGGTTCCGCGCACATTTCCCCGAAAAGTGCCACCTGACGTC
