>Addgene plasmid #231633 | mproSAAS (27 kDa) | depositor partial sequence | sequence record 455433 | Insert sequence (27 kDa proSAAS)
ATGGCGGGGTCGCCGCTGCTCTGCGGGCCGCGGGCCGGGGGCGTCGGCATTTTGGTGCTGCTGCTCTTGG
GCCTTCTGAGGCTGCCCCCCACCCTGTCAGCGAGGCCCGTGAAGGAGCCCCGCAGTCTGAGCGCAGCATC
CGCGCCCTTGGTTGAGACGAGCACTCCCCTCCGCTTGCGTCGGGCCGTGCCCCGAGGAGAGGCGGCGGGT
GCGGTGCAGGAGCTGGCGCGGGCGCTGGCGCACCTGCTGGAGGCCGAGAGACAGGAACGCGCGCGTGCTG
AGGCGCAGGAGGCTGAGGATCAGCAGGCGCGTGTCCTGGCGCAGCTGCTGCGCGCCTGGGGCTCTCCGCG
TGCCTCGGACCCGCCCTTGGCCCCCGACGATGACCCGGACGCTCCAGCTGCACAGCTCGCCCGTGCTCTG
CTCCGAGCTCGCCTAGACCCGGCCGCCCTGGCAGCCCAACTTGTCCCCGCCCCTGCCGCTGCGCCGCGAC
CCCGGCCCCCAGTGTATGATGATGGCCCCACTGGCCCAGACGTCGAGGATGCCGGCGACGAGACTCCTGA
CGTGGACCCTGAGCTGCTGAGGTACTTGCTAGGGCGGATCCTCACCGGAAGTTCGGAGCCAGAGGCTGCT
CCTGCCCCGCGCCGCCTCCGCCGATCTGTGGACCAGGATTTGGGTCCCGATGTGCCCCCTGAGAACGTAC
TGGGGGCTCTGCTACGCGTCAAACGCCTGGAGAACCCCTCGCCCCAGGCGCCGGCACGCCGCCTCCTGCC
TCCCTGA
